>Addgene plasmid #165034 | aav-tnt-actn2-gfp | addgene full sequence | sequence record 326319 | Addgene NGS Result
CTGCGCGCTCGCTCGCTCACTGAGGCCGCCCGGGCAAAGCCCGGGCGTCGGGCGACCTTTGGTCGCCCGG
CCTCAGTGAGCGAGCGAGCGCGCAGAGAGGGAGTGGCCAACTCCATCACTAGGGGTTCCTTGTAGTTAAT
GATTAACCCGCCATGCTACTTATCTACCAGGGTAATGGGGATCCTCTAGAACTATAGCTAGAATTCGCCC
TTACGGGCCCCCCCTCGAGGTCGGGATAAAAGCAGTCTGGGCTTTCACATGACAGCATCTGGGGCTGCGG
CAGAGGGTCGGGTCCGAAGCGCTGCCTTATCAGCGTCCCCAGCCCTGGGAGGTGACAGCTGGCTGGCTTG
TGTCAGCCCCTCGGGCACTCACGTATCTCCGTCCGACGGGTTTAAAATAGCAAAACTCTGAGGCCACACA
ATAGCTTGGGCTTATATGGGCTCCTGTGGGGGAAGGGGGAGCACGGAGGGGGCCGGGGCCGCTGCTGCCA
AAATAGCAGCTCACAAGTGTTGCATTCCTCTCTGGGCGCCGGGCACATTCCTGCTGGCTCTGCCCGCCCC
GGGGTGGGCGCCGGGGGGACCTTAAAGCCTCTGCCCCCCAAGGAGCCCTTCCCAGACAGCCGCCGGCACC
CACCGCTCCGTGGGACGATCCCCGAAGCTCTAGAGCTTTATTGCGGTAGTTTATCACAGTTAAATTGCTA
ACGCAGTCAGTGCTTCTGACACAACAGTCTCGAACTTAAGCTGCAGAAGTTGGTCGTGAGGCACTGGGCA
GGTAAGTATCAAGGTTACAAGACAGGTTTAAGGAGACCAATAGAAACTGGGCTTGTCGAGACAGAGAAGA
CTCTTGCGTTTCTGATAGGCACCTATTGGTCTTACTGACATCCACTTTGCCTTTCTCTCCACAGGTGTCC
ACTCCCAGTTCAATTACAGCTCTTAAGGCTAGAGTACTTAATACGACTCACTATAGGCTAGCCTCGAGAA
GCGGCCGCATGAATCAGATAGAGCCAGGAGTACAATATAATTACGTATACGACGAAGATGAGTATATGAT
CCAGGAGGAGGAGTGGGATCGAGATCTACTACTAGATCCAGCCTGGGAGAAGCAGCAGAGGAAGACGTTC
ACTGCCTGGTGCAACTCACACCTGCGGAAAGCTGGCACCCAGATCGAGAACATCGAGGAGGATTTCAGGA
ACGGCCTCAAGCTCATGCTACTTCTAGAAGTCATCTCAGGGGAAAGGCTGCCCAAACCTGACCGGGGAAA
AATGCGGTTCCACAAGATTGCGAATGTCAACAAGGCTCTGGATTACATAGCCAGCAAGGGAGTGAAGCTG
GTATCTATTGGAGCTGAAGAGATTGTTGACGGCAATGTGAAGATGACACTAGGTATGATATGGACAATAA
TCCTCCGCTTCGCCATTCAGGACATCTCAGTGGAAGAAACATCTGCCAAAGAAGGGCTGCTGCTATGGTG
TCAGAGGAAGACAGCTCCATACAGAAATGTGAATATCCAGAACTTCCACACCAGCTGGAAAGATGGCCTT
GGACTCTGTGCCCTCATCCACAGACACCGGCCCGACCTCATTGACTACTCAAAGCTTAACAAGGATGACC
CCATAGGAAACATTAACCTGGCCATGGAAATAGCAGAGAAGCACTTGGATATCCCTAAGATGTTGGATGC
TGAAGACATTGTCAACACTCCCAAACCCGATGAAAGAGCCATCATGACTTACGTTTCCTGCTTCTACCAT
GCTTTCGCGGGAGCGGAGCAGGCCGAGACAGCAGCTAACAGAATATGTAAGGTTCTTGCTGTGAATCAAG
AGAATGAGAGGCTGATGGAAGAATATGAGAGGCTAGCGAGTGAGCTGTTGGAGTGGATTCGGCGCACAAT
CCCCTGGCTGGAGAACAGGACGCCTGAGAAGACCATGCAGGCCATGCAGAAGAAGCTGGAGGACTTCCGG
GATTACCGTCGTAAGCATAAGCCCCCCAAGGTGCAGGAGAAGTGCCAGCTGGAGATCAACTTCAACACGC
TGCAGACCAAGCTTCGGATCAGCAACCGGCCCGCCTTCATGCCCTCCGAGGGCAAGATGGTGTCGGACAT
TGCTGGTGCCTGGCAGAGGTTGGAGCAGGCTGAGAAGGGCTATGAGGAGTGGCTATTGAATGAGATTCGA
AGACTGGAGCGCTTGGAGCACTTGGCTGAGAAGTTCAGGCAGAAGGCCTCCACGCACGAGACATGGGCTT
ATGGCAAAGAACAGATCTTGCTGCAGAAGGACTACGAGTCTGCGTCCCTGACGGAAGTTCGAGCCCTACT
TCGGAAGCACGAGGCCTTTGAGAGCGACCTGGCTGCACACCAGGACCGCGTGGAGCAGATCGCTGCCATT
GCGCAGGAGCTCAATGAACTGGACTATCACGATGCTGTGAACGTCAATGATCGGTGCCAGAAAATTTGCG
ACCAGTGGGATAGATTGGGGACGCTCACCCAGAAGAGGAGGGAGGCCTTGGAGAGAACTGAGAAGTTGCT
GGAAACAATCGACCAACTGCACCTGGAGTTTGCCAAGAGAGCCGCGCCCTTCAACAACTGGATGGAGGGA
GCCATGGAGGACCTGCAGGACATGTTCATTGTCCACAGCATCGAGGAGATCCAGAGTCTGATCACTGCAC
ATGAGCAGTTCAAGGCCACACTGCCCGAGGCCGACGGGGAGCGGCAGTCCATCCTGGCCATCCAGAACGA
GGTGGAGAAGGTGATCCAGAGCTACAGCATCCGGATCAGCTCCAGCAACCCCTACAGCACTGTCACCATG
GATGAGCTGCGCAACAAGTGGGACAAGGTGAAGCAGCTGGTGCCGGTCCGGGATCAGTCCCTGCAGGAGG
AGCTGGCTCGCCAACATGCTAATGAGCGTCTGCGGCGCCAGTTTGCTGCTCAGGCCAATGCCATTGGGCC
CTGGATCCAGAACAAGATGGAGGAGATCGCTCGGAGCTCCATCCAGATCACCGGGGCCCTGGAGGACCAG
ATGAACCAGCTGAAGCAGTACGAACACAACATCATCAACTACAAGAACAACATCGACAAGCTGGAGGGCG
ACCACCAGCTCATCCAGGAGGCCCTGGTCTTCGACAACAAGCACACGAACTACACCATGGAGCATATCCG
TGTCGGATGGGAGTTGCTGCTGACAACTATCGCCAGAACCATCAATGAGGTGGAGACCCAGATCCTGACA
AGAGATGCCAAGGGCATCACCCAGGAGCAGATGAATGAGTTCAGAGCCTCCTTCAACCACTTTGACAGGA
GGAAGAACGGCCTGATGGATCATGAGGATTTCAGAGCCTGCCTCATTTCCATGGGCTATGACTTGGGTGA
AGCTGAATTTGCCCGCATTATGACTTTGGTTGACCCCAACGGACAAGGCACGGTCACCTTCCAGTCCTTC
ATTGACTTCATGACTAGAGAGACCGCAGACACCGACACGGCAGAGCAGGTCATCGCCTCCTTCCGGATTC
TGGCTTCTGATAAGCCTTACATCTTGGCAGAGGAGCTTCGTCGAGAGCTGCCTCCGGATCAGGCCCAGTA
CTGCATCAAGAGAATGCCCCCATACTCAGGCCCGGGCAGTGTCCCCGGGGCCCTGGACTACACTGCCTTC
TCCTCTGCCCTCTACGGGGAAAGCGACCTCACTAGTTTCACGCGGGCCGCCATGGTGAGCAAGGGCGAGG
AGCTGTTCACCGGGGTGGTGCCCATCCTGGTCGAGCTGGACGGCGACGTAAACGGCCACAAGTTCAGCGT
GTCCGGCGAGGGCGAGGGCGATGCCACCTACGGCAAGCTGACCCTGAAGTTCATCTGCACCACCGGCAAG
CTGCCCGTGCCCTGGCCCACCCTCGTGACCACCCTGACCTACGGCGTGCAGTGCTTCAGCCGCTACCCCG
ACCACATGAAGCAGCACGACTTCTTCAAGTCCGCCATGCCCGAAGGCTACGTCCAGGAGCGCACCATCTT
CTTCAAGGACGACGGCAACTACAAGACCCGCGCCGAGGTGAAGTTCGAGGGCGACACCCTGGTGAACCGC
ATCGAGCTGAAGGGCATCGACTTCAAGGAGGACGGCAACATCCTGGGGCACAAGCTGGAGTACAACTACA
ACAGCCACAACGTCTATATCATGGCCGACAAGCAGAAGAACGGCATCAAGGTGAACTTCAAGATCCGCCA
CAACATCGAGGACGGCAGCGTGCAGCTCGCCGACCACTACCAGCAGAACACCCCCATCGGCGACGGCCCC
GTGCTGCTGCCCGACAACCACTACCTGAGCACCCAGTCCGCCCTGAGCAAAGACCCCAACGAGAAGCGCG
ATCACATGGTCCTGCTGGAGTTCGTGACCGCCGCCGGGATCACTCTCGGCATGGACGAGCTGTACAAGTA
ATAAGCTCGCGTGGTACCTCTAGAGTCGACCCGGGCGGCCTCGAGGACGGGGTGAACTACGCCTGAGGAT
CCGATCTTTTTCCCTCTGCCAAAAATTATGGGGACATCATGAAGCCCCTTGAGCATCTGACTTCTGGCTA
ATAAAGGAAATTTATTTTCATTGCAATAGTGTGTTGGAATTTTTTGTGTCTCTCACTCGGAAGCAATTCG
TTGATCTGAATTTCGACCACCCATAATACCCATTACCCTGGTAGATAAGTAGCATGGCGGGTTAATCATT
AACTACAAGGAACCCCTAGTGATGGAGTTGGCCACTCCCTCTCTGCGCGCTCGCTCGCTCACTGAGGCCG
GGCGACCAAAGGTCGCCCGACGCCCGGGCTTTGCCCGGGCGGCCTCAGTGAGCGAGCGAGCGCGCAGCCT
TAATTAACCTAATTCACTGGCCGTCGTTTTACAACGTCGTGACTGGGAAAACCCTGGCGTTACCCAACTT
AATCGCCTTGCAGCACATCCCCCTTTCGCCAGCTGGCGTAATAGCGAAGAGGCCCGCACCGATCGCCCTT
CCCAACAGTTGCGCAGCCTGAATGGCGAATGGG
[124 nt withheld, positions 5004-5127]
C
[91 nt withheld, positions 5129-5219]
A
[49 nt withheld, positions 5221-5269]
CCTTTGACGTTGGAGTCCACGTTCTTT
[37 nt withheld, positions 5297-5333]
ACCCTATCTCGGTCTATTCTTTTGATTTATAAGGGATTTTGCCGATTTCGGCCTATTGGTTAAAAAATGA
GCTGATTTAACAAAAATTTAACGCGAATTTTAACAAAATATTAACGCTTACAATTTAGGTGGCACTTTTC
GGGGAAATGTGCGCGGAACCCCTATTTGTTTATTTTTCTAAATACATTCAAATATGTATCCGCTCATGAG
ACAATAACCCTGATAAATGCTTCAATAATATTGAAAAAGGAAGAGTATGAGTATTCAACATTTCCGTGTC
GCCCTTATTCCCTTTTTTGCGGCATTTTGCCTTCCTGTTTTTGCTCACCCAGAAACGCTGGTGAAAGTAA
AAGATGCTGAAGATCAGTTGGGTGCACGAGTGGGTTACATCGAACTGGATCTCAACAGCGGTAAGATCCT
TGAGAGTTTTCGCCCCGAAGAACGTTTTCCAATGATGAGCACTTTTAAAGTTCTGCTATGTGGCGCGGTA
TTATCCCGTATTGACGCCGGGCAAGAGCAACTCGGTCGCCGCATACACTATTCTCAGAATGACTTGGTTG
AGTACTCACCAGTCACAGAAAAGCATCTTACGGATGGCATGACAGTAAGAGAATTATGCAGTGCTGCCAT
AACCATGAGTGATAACACTGCGGCCAACTTACTTCTGACAACGATCGGAGGACCGAAGGAGCTAACCGCT
TTTTTGCACAACATGGGGGATCATGTAACTCGCCTTGATCGTTGGGAACCGGAGCTGAATGAAGCCATAC
CAAACGACGAGCGTGACACCACGATGCCTGTAGCAATGGCAACAACGTTGCGCAAACTATTAACTGGCGA
ACTACTTACTCTAGCTTCCCGGCAACAATTAATAGACTGGATGGAGGCGGATAAAGTTGCAGGACCACTT
CTGCGCTCGGCCCTTCCGGCTGGCTGGTTTATTGCTGATAAATCTGGAGCCGGTGAGCGTGGGTCTCGCG
GTATCATTGCAGCACTGGGGCCAGATGGTAAGCCCTCCCGTATCGTAGTTATCTACACGACGGGGAGTCA
GGCAACTATGGATGAACGAAATAGACAGATCGCTGAGATAGGTGCCTCACTGATTAAGCATTGGTAACTG
TCAGACCAAGTTTACTCATATATACTTTAGATTGATTTAAAACTTCATTTTTAATTTAAAAGGATCTAGG
TGAAGATCCTTTTTGATAATCTCATGACCAAAATCCCTTAACGTGAGTTTTCGTTCCACTGAGCGTCAGA
CCCCGTAGAAAAGATCAAAGGATCTTCTTGAGATCCTTTTTTTCTGCGCGTAATCTGCTGCTTGCAAACA
AAAAAACCACCGCTACCAGCGGTGGTTTGTTTGCCGGATCAAGAGCTACCAACTCTTTTTCCGAAGGTAA
CTGGCTTCAGCAGAGCGCAGATACCAAATACTGTTCTTCTAGTGTAGCCGTAGTTAGGCCACCACTTCAA
GAACTCTGTAGCACCGCCTACATACCTCGCTCTGCTAATCCTGTTACCAGTGGCTGCTGCCAGTGGCGAT
AAGTCGTGTCTTACCGGGTTGGACTCAAGACGATAGTTACCGGATAAGGCGCAGCGGTCGGGCTGAACGG
GGGGTTCGTGCACACAGCCCAGCTTGGAGCGAACGACCTACACCGAACTGAGATACCTACAGCGTGAGCT
ATGAGAAAGCGCCACGCTTCCCGAAGGGAGAAAGGCGGACAGGTATCCGGTAAGCGGCAGGGTCGGAACA
GGAGAGCGCACGAGGGAGCTTCCAGGGGGAAACGCCTGGTATCTTTATAGTCCTGTCGGGTTTCGCCACC
TCTGACTTGAGCGTCGATTTTTGTGATGCTCGTCAGGGGGGCGGAGCCTATGGAAAAACGCCAGCAACGC
GGCCTTTTTACGGTTCCTGGCCTTTTGCTGGCCTTTTGCTCACATGTTCTTTCCTGCGTTATCCCCTGAT
TCTGTGGATAACCGTATTACCGCCTTTGAGTGAGCTGATACCGCTCGCCGCAGCCGAACGACCGAGCGCA
GCGAGTCAGTGAGCGAGGAAGCGGAAGAGCGCCCAATACGCAAACCGCCTCTCCCCGCGCGTTGGCCGAT
TCATTAATGCAGCTGGCACGACAGGTTTCCCGACTGGAAAGCGGGCAGTGAGCGCAACGCAATTAATGTG
AGTTAGCTCACTCATTAGGCACCCCAGGCTTTACACTTTATGCTTCCGGCTCGTATGTTGTGTGGAATTG
TGAGCGGATAACAATTTCACACAGGAAACAGCTATGACCATGATTACGCCAGATTTAATTAAGGCCTTAA
TTAGG
Features (pLannotate 1.2.2; 17 found; start..end, strand, type, name):
    214..233     -  misc_feature   MCS (fragment): pBluescript multiple cloning site
    772..904     +  intron         chimeric intron: chimera between introns from human β-globin and immunoglobulin heavy chain genes
    949..967     +  promoter       T7 promoter: promoter for bacteriophage T7 RNA polymerase
    989..3670    +  CDS            Actn2: ACTN2_MOUSE - Experimental evidence at protein level: Swiss-Prot protein existence level 1. F-actin cross-linking protein which is thought to anchor actin to a variety of intracellular structures. This is a bundling protein (By similarity). From Mus musculus (Mouse).
   3692..4411    +  CDS            EGFP: the original enhanced GFP (Yang et al., 1996) mammalian codon-optimized
   4550..4605    +  polyA_signal   β-globin poly(A) signal: rabbit β-globin polyadenylation signal (Gil and Proudfoot, 1987)
   4698..4828    +  repeat_region  AAV2 ITR (fragment): inverted terminal repeat of adeno-associated virus serotype 2 inverted
   4842..4999    +  CDS            lacZα (fragment): LacZα fragment of β-galactosidase; lacZ fragment
   5004..5432    +  rep_origin     f1 ori (sequence partly withheld): f1 bacteriophage origin of replication; arrow indicates direction of (+) strand synthesis
   5485..5589    +  promoter       AmpR promoter: bla
   5590..6450    +  CDS            AmpR: β-lactamase; bla; confers resistance to ampicillin, carbenicillin, and related antibiotics
   6621..7209    +  rep_origin     ori: high-copy-number ColE1/pMB1/pBR322/pUC origin of replication
   7392..7484    +  CDS            lacI (fragment): lac repressor; lacI; The lac repressor binds to the lac operator to inhibit transcription in E. coli. This inhibition can be relieved by adding lactose or isopropyl-β-D-thiogalactopyranoside (IPTG).
   7497..7518    +  protein_bind   CAP binding site: CAP binding activates transcription in the presence of cAMP. E. coli catabolite activator protein
   7533..7563    +  promoter       lac promoter: promoter for the E. coli lac operon
   7571..7587    +  protein_bind   lac operator: The lac repressor binds to the lac operator to inhibit transcription in E. coli. This inhibition can be relieved by adding lactose or isopropyl-β-D-thiogalactopyranoside (IPTG). lac repressor encoded by lacI
   7648..130     -  repeat_region  AAV2 ITR (fragment) (across the origin): inverted terminal repeat of adeno-associated virus serotype 2 inverted
