[The description below was written by a language model from this plasmid's Addgene catalogue record and pLannotate feature annotations shown in this document.]
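Description:
aav-tnt-actn2-gfp is an AAV transfer plasmid built on the aav-tnt-gfp-v2 backbone for expressing a GFP-tagged sarcomeric protein in cardiomyocytes in vivo. The 7,648 nt plasmid is maintained in E. coli through a ColE1/pUC-type origin and selected with ampicillin via the β-lactamase gene. The catalogue lists it as low copy even though the annotated origin is of the high-copy type. The backbone also carries an f1 origin and remnants of a pBluescript-style lac region (lacZα and lacI fragments, CAP site, lac promoter and operator), which play no role in the payload. Propagation in a recombination-deficient strain is consistent with the need to preserve the repeat-rich ITRs.

The expression cassette lies between two AAV2 inverted terminal repeats, both annotated as fragments, which provide the cis signals for replication and packaging of the intervening DNA into AAV particles when rep, cap and helper functions are supplied in trans. According to the catalogue entry, transcription is driven by the cardiac troponin T (cTNT) promoter, which restricts expression to cardiomyocytes. The feature table does not annotate this promoter, but an unannotated stretch upstream of the intron is where it would be expected. A chimeric β-globin/immunoglobulin intron follows, which generally improves transcript processing and expression, and then a short T7 promoter. The coding region is mouse Actn2 (α-actinin-2, an F-actin cross-linking protein) followed closely by EGFP as a C-terminal fusion supplied by the backbone, terminated by the rabbit β-globin polyadenylation signal. The stated purpose is AAV-based delivery of ACTN2-GFP into cardiomyocytes in vivo, giving a fluorescent fusion whose localisation can be followed in heart muscle cells.
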