Addgene plasmid #165034: aav-tnt-actn2-gfp
Purpose: AAV-based delivery of ACTN2-GFP into cardiomyocytes in vivo
Depositing lab: William Pu. Depositing organization: Boston Children's Hospital. Publication: Sarcomeres regulate murine cardiomyocyte maturation through MRTF-SRF signaling. Guo Y, Cao Y, Jardin BD, Sethi I, Ma Q, Moghadaszadeh B, Troiano EC, Mazumdar N, Trembley MA, Small EM, Yuan GC, Beggs AH, Pu WT. Proc Natl Acad Sci U S A. 2021 Jan 12;118(2). pii: 2008861118. doi: 10.1073/pnas.2008861118. PubMed 33361330.
Backbone
  Vector backbone: aav-tnt-gfp-v2
  Vector type: AAV
Growth in bacteria
  Bacterial resistance: Ampicillin, 100 μg/mL
  Growth temperature: 37°C
  Growth strain: NEB Stable
  Copy number: Low Copy
Gene/Insert
  Gene/Insert name: ACTN2
  Species: M. musculus (mouse)
  Entrez Gene: Actn2 (a.k.a. 1110008F24Rik)
  Promoter: cTNT
  Tag / fusion protein: GFP (C terminal on backbone)
  Cloning method: Restriction Enzyme; 5′ cloning site Unknown (unknown if destroyed); 3′ cloning site Unknown (unknown if destroyed)
  Sequencing primers: 5′ GTGTCCACTCCCAGTTCAATTACAG
Terms and licenses: Academic/Nonprofit Terms; Industry Terms: Not Available to Industry
How to cite: aav-tnt-actn2-gfp was a gift from William Pu (Addgene plasmid # 165034 ; http://n2t.net/addgene:165034 ; RRID:Addgene_165034)
